Addgene plasmid #43247: II-ACTA
Depositing lab: Chad Cowan & Kiran Musunuru. Depositing organization: Harvard University. Publication: A TALEN Genome-Editing System for Generating Human Stem Cell-Based Disease Models. Ding Q, Lee YK, Schaefer EA, Peters DT, Veres A, Kim K, Kuperwasser N, Motola DL, Meissner TB, Hendriks WT, Trevisan M, Gupta RM, Moisan A, Banks E, Friesen M, Schinzel RT, Xia F, Tang A, Xia Y, Figueroa E, Wann A, Ahfeldt T, Daheron L, Zhang F, Rubin LL, Peng LF, Chung RT, Musunuru K, Cowan CA. Cell Stem Cell. 2012 Dec 12. pii: S1934-5909(12)00645-5. doi: 10.1016/j.stem.2012.11.011. PubMed 23246482.
Backbone
  Vector backbone: pCRII-TOPO
  Backbone manufacturer: Invitrogen
  Backbone size w/o insert (bp): 3973
  Vector type: Bacterial Cloning
Growth in bacteria
  Bacterial resistance: Ampicillin and Kanamycin, 100 & 50 μg/mL
  Growth temperature: 37°C
  Growth strain: Top10
  Copy number: High Copy
Gene/Insert
  Gene/Insert name: II-ACTA
  Species: Synthetic
  Insert size (bp): 426
  Cloning method: TOPO Cloning
  Sequencing primers: 5′ T7; 3′ M13-rev
Terms and licenses: Academic/Nonprofit Terms; Industry Terms: Not Available to Industry
How to cite: II-ACTA was a gift from Chad Cowan & Kiran Musunuru (Addgene plasmid # 43247 ; http://n2t.net/addgene:43247 ; RRID:Addgene_43247)
