[The description below was written by a language model from this plasmid's Addgene catalogue record.]
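Description:
II-ACTA is a bacterial cloning plasmid built on the commercial pCRII-TOPO backbone (about 4 kb without insert), carrying a 426 bp synthetic insert introduced by TOPO cloning. It is a high-copy plasmid maintained in E. coli, and the record lists both ampicillin and kanamycin resistance, so either or both markers can be used for selection. No mammalian or other expression elements are recorded. The vector type is given simply as bacterial cloning, so the plasmid stores and supplies a DNA fragment and does not express a product. The insert can be sequenced from the flanking T7 and M13 reverse primer sites in the backbone.

The record does not describe the insert beyond its name, synthetic origin and size. The plasmid was deposited with a publication describing a TALEN genome-editing system for generating human stem cell-based disease models. In that context, the name and insert length suggest a pre-assembled block of TAL effector repeats. Four repeat modules of roughly 100 bp each would fit the 426 bp size, "ACTA" may indicate the four DNA bases those repeats recognise, and the "II" prefix may mark the block's position in an ordered assembly. This reading is an inference from the name, size and associated paper and is not stated in the catalogue fields. No feature table is available to confirm the repeat composition or any flanking restriction sites used for assembly. If the inference is correct, the plasmid would be one member of a library of modular parts that are excised or amplified and joined to build custom TALEN DNA-binding domains, and would not be a standalone genome-editing reagent.
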