>Addgene plasmid #43247 | II-ACTA | depositor partial sequence | sequence record 58512 | II-ACTA sequence 426 bps
CGTCTCGCTTAACCCCAGAGCAGGTCGTGGCAATCGCCTCCAACATTGGCGGGAAACAGGCACTCGAGAC
TGTCCAGCGCCTGCTTCCCGTGCTGTGCCAAGCGCACGGACTCACCCCAGAGCAGGTCGTGGCGATCGCA
AGCCACGACGGAGGAAAGCAAGCCTTGGAAACAGTACAGAGGCTGTTGCCTGTGCTGTGCCAAGCGCACG
GCCTCACCCCAGAGCAGGTCGTGGCCATTGCCTCGAATGGAGGGGGCAAACAGGCGTTGGAAACCGTACA
ACGATTGCTGCCGGTGCTGTGCCAAGCGCACGGATTAACCCCAGAGCAGGTCGTGGCAATCGCCTCCAAC
ATTGGCGGGAAACAGGCACTCGAGACTGTCCAGCGCCTGCTTCCCGTGCTGTGCCAAGCGCACGGGCTCA
GAGACG
