>Addgene plasmid #43247 | II-ACTA | addgene partial sequence | sequence record 61902 | M13-F20 5'-TGTAAAACGACGGCCAGT-3'
GGGCGAATTGGGCCCTCTAGATGCATGCTCGAGCGGCCGCCAGTGTGATGGATATCTGCAGAATTCGCCC
TTAGTATCTTTCCTGTGCCCACGTCTCTGAGCCCGTGCGCTTGGCACAGCACGGGAAGCAGGCGCTGGAC
AGTCTCGAGTGCCTGTTTCCCGCCAATGTTGGAGGCGATTGCCACGACCTGCTCTGGGGTTAATCCGTGC
GCTTGGCACAGCACCGGCAGCAATCGTTGTACGGTTTCCAACGCCTGTTTGCCCCCTCCATTCGAGGCAA
TGGCCACGACCTGCTCTGGGGTGAGGCCGTGCGCTTGGCACAGCACAGGCAACAGCCTCTGTACTGTTTC
CAAGGCTTGCTTTCCTCCGTCGTGGCTTGCGATCGCCACGACCTGCTCTGGGGTGAGTCCGTGCGCTTGG
CACAGCACGGGAAGCAGGCGCTGGACAGTCTCGAGTGCCTGTTTCCCGCCAATGTTGGAGGCGATTGCCA
CGACCTGCTCTGGGGTTAAGCGAGACGCGCTAGGACGGCATCTATATAAGGGCGAATTCCAGCACACTGG
CGGCCGTTACTAGTGGATCCGAGCTCGGTACCAAGCTTGGCGTAATCATGGTCATAGCTGTTTCCTGTGT
GAAATTGTTATCCGCTCACAATTCCACACAACATACGAGCCGGAAGCATAAAGTGTAAAGCCTGGGGTGC
CTAATGAGTGAGCTAACTCACATTAATTGCGTTGCGCTCACTGCCCGCTTTCCAGTCGGGAAACCTGTCG
TGCCAGCTGCATTAATGAATCGGCCAACGCGCGGGGAGAGGCGGTTTGCGTATTGGGCGCTCTTCCGCTT
CCTCGCTCACTGACTCGCTGCGCTCGGTCGTTCGGCTGCGGCGAGCGGTATCAGCTCACTCAAAGGCGGT
AATACGGTTATCCACAGAATCAGGGGATAACGCAGGAAAGAACATGTGA
